Addgene plasmid #242534: pPD0011_Luc-P2A-Zeo
Purpose: Cell line generation
Depositing lab: Christoph Bock & Paul Datlinger. Depositing organization: CeMM Research Center for Molecular Medicine. Publication: Systematic discovery of CRISPR-boosted CAR T cell immunotherapies. Datlinger P, Pankevich EV, Arnold CD, Pranckevicius N, Lin J, Romanovskaia D, Schaefer M, Piras F, Orts AC, Nemc A, Biesaga PN, Chan M, Neuwirth T, Artemov AV, Li W, Ladstatter S, Krausgruber T, Bock C. Nature. 2025 Oct;646(8086):963-972. doi: 10.1038/s41586-025-09507-9. Epub 2025 Sep 24. PubMed 40993398.
Backbone
  Vector backbone: LentiGuide-Puro
  Vector type: Lentiviral
  Selectable markers: Zeocin
Growth in bacteria
  Bacterial resistance: Ampicillin, 100 μg/mL
  Growth temperature: 30°C
  Growth strain: NEB Stable
  Copy number: High Copy
Gene/Insert
  Gene/Insert name: Firefly lucifrease
  Species: Other
  Cloning method: Gibson Cloning
Terms and licenses: Academic/Nonprofit Terms; Industry Terms: Not Available to Industry
How to cite: pPD0011_Luc-P2A-Zeo was a gift from Christoph Bock & Paul Datlinger (Addgene plasmid # 242534 ; http://n2t.net/addgene:242534 ; RRID:Addgene_242534)
