[The description below was written by a language model from this plasmid's Addgene catalogue record and pLannotate feature annotations shown in this document.]
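Description:
pPD0011_Luc-P2A-Zeo is a lentiviral transfer plasmid built on the LentiGuide-Puro backbone and intended for generating stable luciferase-expressing cell lines. It is propagated in E. coli through a high-copy ColE1/pUC-type origin with ampicillin selection (AmpR), and it also carries an f1 phage origin. The viral portion has the usual third-generation layout. A CMV enhancer/promoter drives a truncated HIV-1 5' LTR, followed by the Ψ packaging signal with a partial gag sequence, the Rev response element for Rev-dependent nuclear export of the genomic RNA, and the cPPT/CTS element. A second truncated LTR closes the proviral unit and is followed by a bGH polyadenylation signal.

The payload sits between the cPPT and the downstream LTR. An EF-1α core promoter drives the firefly (Photinus pyralis) luciferase coding sequence, followed by the Sh ble bleomycin/Zeocin-resistance gene. The construct name indicates the two are joined by a P2A self-cleaving peptide, which is not annotated separately but would occupy the short gap between the two coding sequences. One transcript would therefore yield both the bioluminescent reporter and the Zeocin marker, so drug selection enriches for luciferase-positive cells. A WPRE downstream of the cassette enhances transcript stability and expression. The U6-sgRNA cassette expected from the parental backbone does not appear in the feature table.

Outside the LTRs, the backbone carries a second, independent BleoR cassette under SV40 and EM7 promoters with an SV40 poly(A) signal. The record gives the purpose only as cell line generation. The associated publication concerns CRISPR screening in CAR T cells, but the specific use of the resulting luciferase lines is not stated.
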