Features (pLannotate 1.2.2; 32 found; start..end, strand, type, name):
     24..612     +  misc_feature   WPRE: woodchuck hepatitis virus posttranscriptional regulatory element
    549..1130    +  CDS            nef (fragment): NEF_HV1H2 - Experimental evidence at protein level: Swiss-Prot protein existence level 1. Extracellular Nef protein targets CD4(+) T-lymphocytes for apoptosis by interacting with CXCR4 surface receptors. From Human immunodeficiency virus type 1 group M subtype B (isolate HXB2) (HIV-1).
   1137..1317    +  LTR            5' LTR (truncated): truncated 5' long terminal repeat (LTR) from HIV-1
   1349..1573    +  polyA_signal   bGH poly(A) signal: bovine growth hormone polyadenylation signal
   1577..1598    +  promoter       SV40 promoter (fragment): SV40 enhancer and early promoter
   1619..2047    +  rep_origin     f1 ori (sequence partly withheld): f1 bacteriophage origin of replication; arrow indicates direction of (+) strand synthesis
   2061..2390    +  promoter       SV40 promoter: SV40 enhancer and early promoter
   2438..2485    +  promoter       EM7 promoter: synthetic bacterial promoter&nbsp
   2504..2878    +  CDS            BleoR: antibiotic-binding protein; Sh ble from Streptoalloteichus hindustanus; confers resistance to bleomycin, phleomycin, and Zeocin™
   2888..3013    +  CDS            ble (fragment): BLE_KLEPN - Experimental evidence at protein level: Swiss-Prot protein existence level 1. Binding protein with a strong affinity to the bleomycin family of antibiotics. Binds to CL990; an antimitotic-antibiotic compound. From Klebsiella pneumoniae.
   3008..3129    +  polyA_signal   SV40 poly(A) signal: SV40 polyadenylation signal
   3202..3218    -  protein_bind   lac operator: The lac repressor binds to the lac operator to inhibit transcription in E. coli. This inhibition can be relieved by adding lactose or isopropyl-β-D-thiogalactopyranoside (IPTG). lac repressor encoded by lacI
   3226..3256    -  promoter       lac promoter: promoter for the E. coli lac operon
   3271..3292    -  protein_bind   CAP binding site: CAP binding activates transcription in the presence of cAMP. E. coli catabolite activator protein
   3305..3397    -  CDS            lacI (fragment): lac repressor; lacI; The lac repressor binds to the lac operator to inhibit transcription in E. coli. This inhibition can be relieved by adding lactose or isopropyl-β-D-thiogalactopyranoside (IPTG).
   3580..4168    -  rep_origin     ori: high-copy-number ColE1/pMB1/pBR322/pUC origin of replication
   4339..5199    -  CDS            AmpR: β-lactamase; bla; confers resistance to ampicillin, carbenicillin, and related antibiotics
   5200..5304    -  promoter       AmpR promoter: bla
   5363..5415    -  misc_feature   bom (fragment): basis of mobility region from pBR322
   5570..5949    +  enhancer       CMV enhancer: human cytomegalovirus immediate early enhancer
   5950..6149    +  promoter       CMV promoter: human cytomegalovirus (CMV) immediate early promoter
   6167..6347    +  LTR            5' LTR (truncated): truncated 5' long terminal repeat (LTR) from HIV-1
   6394..6519    +  misc_feature   HIV-1 Ψ: packaging signal of human immunodeficiency virus type 1
   6503..6866    +  CDS            HIV-1 gag (fragment): gag protein from human immunodeficiency virus 1; gag
   7012..7245    +  misc_feature   RRE: The Rev response element (RRE) of HIV-1 allows for Rev-dependent mRNA export from the nucleus to the cytoplasm.
   7622..7722    +  CDS            Rev (fragment): human immunodeficiency virus 1 (HIV-1) Rev protein; rev; enhances nuclear export of unspliced and incompletely spliced viral mRNAs
   7772..7889    +  misc_feature   cPPT/CTS: central polypurine tract and central termination sequence of HIV-1
   7938..7956    +  CDS            small t antigen (fragment): SV40 (simian virus 40) small t antigen
   7982..8193    +  promoter       EF-1α core promoter: core promoter for human elongation factor EF-1α
   8218..9858    +  CDS            LUCI_PHOPY: Experimental evidence at protein level: Swiss-Prot protein existence level 1. Produces green light with a wavelength of 562 nm. From Photinus pyralis (Common eastern firefly) (Lampyris pyralis).
   9934..10305   +  CDS            ble: BLE_STRHI - Experimental evidence at protein level: Swiss-Prot protein existence level 1. Binding protein with a strong affinity to the bleomycin family of antibiotics. From Streptoalloteichus hindustanus.
  10307..21      +  misc_feature   MCS (fragment) (across the origin): pBluescript multiple cloning site
>Addgene plasmid #242534 | pPD0011_Luc-P2A-Zeo | addgene full sequence | sequence record 493674 | Addgene NGS Result
AATTCGATATCAAGCTTATCGGTAATCAACCTCTGGATTACAAAATTTGTGAAAGATTGACTGGTATTCT
TAACTATGTTGCTCCTTTTACGCTATGTGGATACGCTGCTTTAATGCCTTTGTATCATGCTATTGCTTCC
CGTATGGCTTTCATTTTCTCCTCCTTGTATAAATCCTGGTTGCTGTCTCTTTATGAGGAGTTGTGGCCCG
TTGTCAGGCAACGTGGCGTGGTGTGCACTGTGTTTGCTGACGCAACCCCCACTGGTTGGGGCATTGCCAC
CACCTGTCAGCTCCTTTCCGGGACTTTCGCTTTCCCCCTCCCTATTGCCACGGCGGAACTCATCGCCGCC
TGCCTTGCCCGCTGCTGGACAGGGGCTCGGCTGTTGGGCACTGACAATTCCGTGGTGTTGTCGGGGAAAT
CATCGTCCTTTCCTTGGCTGCTCGCCTGTGTTGCCACCTGGATTCTGCGCGGGACGTCCTTCTGCTACGT
CCCTTCGGCCCTCAATCCAGCGGACCTTCCTTCCCGCGGCCTGCTGCCGGCTCTGCGGCCTCTTCCGCGT
CTTCGCCTTCGCCCTCAGACGAGTCGGATCTCCCTTTGGGCCGCCTCCCCGCATCGATACCGTCGACCTC
GAGACCTAGAAAAACATGGAGCAATCACAAGTAGCAATACAGCAGCTACCAATGCTGATTGTGCCTGGCT
AGAAGCACAAGAGGAGGAGGAGGTGGGTTTTCCAGTCACACCTCAGGTACCTTTAAGACCAATGACTTAC
AAGGCAGCTGTAGATCTTAGCCACTTTTTAAAAGAAAAGGGGGGACTGGAAGGGCTAATTCACTCCCAAC
GAAGACAAGATATCCTTGATCTGTGGATCTACCACACACAAGGCTACTTCCCTGATTGGCAGAACTACAC
ACCAGGGCCAGGGATCAGATATCCACTGACCTTTGGATGGTGCTACAAGCTAGTACCAGTTGAGCAAGAG
AAGGTAGAAGAAGCCAATGAAGGAGAGAACACCCGCTTGTTACACCCTGTGAGCCTGCATGGGATGGATG
ACCCGGAGAGAGAAGTATTAGAGTGGAGGTTTGACAGCCGCCTAGCATTTCATCACATGGCCCGAGAGCT
GCATCCGGACTGTACTGGGTCTCTCTGGTTAGACCAGATCTGAGCCTGGGAGCTCTCTGGCTAACTAGGG
AACCCACTGCTTAAGCCTCAATAAAGCTTGCCTTGAGTGCTTCAAGTAGTGTGTGCCCGTCTGTTGTGTG
ACTCTGGTAACTAGAGATCCCTCAGACCCTTTTAGTCAGTGTGGAAAATCTCTAGCAGGGCCCGTTTAAA
CCCGCTGATCAGCCTCGACTGTGCCTTCTAGTTGCCAGCCATCTGTTGTTTGCCCCTCCCCCGTGCCTTC
CTTGACCCTGGAAGGTGCCACTCCCACTGTCCTTTCCTAATAAAATGAGGAAATTGCATCGCATTGTCTG
AGTAGGTGTCATTCTATTCTGGGGGGTGGGGTGGGGCAGGACAGCAAGGGGGAGGATTGGGAAGACAATA
GCAGGCATGCTGGGGATGCGGTGGGCTCTATGGCTTCTGAGGCGGAAAGAACCAGCTGGGGCTCTAGGGG
GTATCCCC
[124 nt withheld, positions 1619-1742]
C
[91 nt withheld, positions 1744-1834]
A
[49 nt withheld, positions 1836-1884]
CCTTTGACGTTGGAGTCCACGTTCTTT
[37 nt withheld, positions 1912-1948]
ACCCTATCTCGGTCTATTCTTTTGATTTATAAGGGATTTTGCCGATTTCGGCCTATTGGTTAAAAAATGA
GCTGATTTAACAAAAATTTAACGCGAATTAATTCTGTGGAATGTGTGTCAGTTAGGGTGTGGAAAGTCCC
CAGGCTCCCCAGCAGGCAGAAGTATGCAAAGCATGCATCTCAATTAGTCAGCAACCAGGTGTGGAAAGTC
CCCAGGCTCCCCAGCAGGCAGAAGTATGCAAAGCATGCATCTCAATTAGTCAGCAACCATAGTCCCGCCC
CTAACTCCGCCCATCCCGCCCCTAACTCCGCCCAGTTCCGCCCATTCTCCGCCCCATGGCTGACTAATTT
TTTTTATTTATGCAGAGGCCGAGGCCGCCTCTGCCTCTGAGCTATTCCAGAAGTAGTGAGGAGGCTTTTT
TGGAGGCCTAGGCTTTTGCAAAAAGCTCCCGGGAGCTTGTATATCCATTTTCGGATCTGATCAGCACGTG
TTGACAATTAATCATCGGCATAGTATATCGGCATAGTATAATACGACAAGGTGAGGAACTAAACCATGGC
CAAGTTGACCAGTGCCGTTCCGGTGCTCACCGCGCGCGACGTCGCCGGAGCGGTCGAGTTCTGGACCGAC
CGGCTCGGGTTCTCCCGGGACTTCGTGGAGGACGACTTCGCCGGTGTGGTCCGGGACGACGTGACCCTGT
TCATCAGCGCGGTCCAGGACCAGGTGGTGCCGGACAACACCCTGGCCTGGGTGTGGGTGCGCGGCCTGGA
CGAGCTGTACGCCGAGTGGTCGGAGGTCGTGTCCACGAACTTCCGGGACGCCTCCGGGCCGGCCATGACC
GAGATCGGCGAGCAGCCGTGGGGGCGGGAGTTCGCCCTGCGCGACCCGGCCGGCAACTGCGTGCACTTCG
TGGCCGAGGAGCAGGACTGACACGTGCTACGAGATTTCGATTCCACCGCCGCCTTCTATGAAAGGTTGGG
CTTCGGAATCGTTTTCCGGGACGCCGGCTGGATGATCCTCCAGCGCGGGGATCTCATGCTGGAGTTCTTC
GCCCACCCCAACTTGTTTATTGCAGCTTATAATGGTTACAAATAAAGCAATAGCATCACAAATTTCACAA
ATAAAGCATTTTTTTCACTGCATTCTAGTTGTGGTTTGTCCAAACTCATCAATGTATCTTATCATGTCTG
TATACCGTCGACCTCTAGCTAGAGCTTGGCGTAATCATGGTCATAGCTGTTTCCTGTGTGAAATTGTTAT
CCGCTCACAATTCCACACAACATACGAGCCGGAAGCATAAAGTGTAAAGCCTGGGGTGCCTAATGAGTGA
GCTAACTCACATTAATTGCGTTGCGCTCACTGCCCGCTTTCCAGTCGGGAAACCTGTCGTGCCAGCTGCA
TTAATGAATCGGCCAACGCGCGGGGAGAGGCGGTTTGCGTATTGGGCGCTCTTCCGCTTCCTCGCTCACT
GACTCGCTGCGCTCGGTCGTTCGGCTGCGGCGAGCGGTATCAGCTCACTCAAAGGCGGTAATACGGTTAT
CCACAGAATCAGGGGATAACGCAGGAAAGAACATGTGAGCAAAAGGCCAGCAAAAGGCCAGGAACCGTAA
AAAGGCCGCGTTGCTGGCGTTTTTCCATAGGCTCCGCCCCCCTGACGAGCATCACAAAAATCGACGCTCA
AGTCAGAGGTGGCGAAACCCGACAGGACTATAAAGATACCAGGCGTTTCCCCCTGGAAGCTCCCTCGTGC
GCTCTCCTGTTCCGACCCTGCCGCTTACCGGATACCTGTCCGCCTTTCTCCCTTCGGGAAGCGTGGCGCT
TTCTCATAGCTCACGCTGTAGGTATCTCAGTTCGGTGTAGGTCGTTCGCTCCAAGCTGGGCTGTGTGCAC
GAACCCCCCGTTCAGCCCGACCGCTGCGCCTTATCCGGTAACTATCGTCTTGAGTCCAACCCGGTAAGAC
ACGACTTATCGCCACTGGCAGCAGCCACTGGTAACAGGATTAGCAGAGCGAGGTATGTAGGCGGTGCTAC
AGAGTTCTTGAAGTGGTGGCCTAACTACGGCTACACTAGAAGAACAGTATTTGGTATCTGCGCTCTGCTG
AAGCCAGTTACCTTCGGAAAAAGAGTTGGTAGCTCTTGATCCGGCAAACAAACCACCGCTGGTAGCGGTG
GTTTTTTTGTTTGCAAGCAGCAGATTACGCGCAGAAAAAAAGGATCTCAAGAAGATCCTTTGATCTTTTC
TACGGGGTCTGACGCTCAGTGGAACGAAAACTCACGTTAAGGGATTTTGGTCATGAGATTATCAAAAAGG
ATCTTCACCTAGATCCTTTTAAATTAAAAATGAAGTTTTAAATCAATCTAAAGTATATATGAGTAAACTT
GGTCTGACAGTTACCAATGCTTAATCAGTGAGGCACCTATCTCAGCGATCTGTCTATTTCGTTCATCCAT
AGTTGCCTGACTCCCCGTCGTGTAGATAACTACGATACGGGAGGGCTTACCATCTGGCCCCAGTGCTGCA
ATGATACCGCGAGACCCACGCTCACCGGCTCCAGATTTATCAGCAATAAACCAGCCAGCCGGAAGGGCCG
AGCGCAGAAGTGGTCCTGCAACTTTATCCGCCTCCATCCAGTCTATTAATTGTTGCCGGGAAGCTAGAGT
AAGTAGTTCGCCAGTTAATAGTTTGCGCAACGTTGTTGCCATTGCTACAGGCATCGTGGTGTCACGCTCG
TCGTTTGGTATGGCTTCATTCAGCTCCGGTTCCCAACGATCAAGGCGAGTTACATGATCCCCCATGTTGT
GCAAAAAAGCGGTTAGCTCCTTCGGTCCTCCGATCGTTGTCAGAAGTAAGTTGGCCGCAGTGTTATCACT
CATGGTTATGGCAGCACTGCATAATTCTCTTACTGTCATGCCATCCGTAAGATGCTTTTCTGTGACTGGT
GAGTACTCAACCAAGTCATTCTGAGAATAGTGTATGCGGCGACCGAGTTGCTCTTGCCCGGCGTCAATAC
GGGATAATACCGCGCCACATAGCAGAACTTTAAAAGTGCTCATCATTGGAAAACGTTCTTCGGGGCGAAA
ACTCTCAAGGATCTTACCGCTGTTGAGATCCAGTTCGATGTAACCCACTCGTGCACCCAACTGATCTTCA
GCATCTTTTACTTTCACCAGCGTTTCTGGGTGAGCAAAAACAGGAAGGCAAAATGCCGCAAAAAAGGGAA
TAAGGGCGACACGGAAATGTTGAATACTCATACTCTTCCTTTTTCAATATTATTGAAGCATTTATCAGGG
TTATTGTCTCATGAGCGGATACATATTTGAATGTATTTAGAAAAATAAACAAATAGGGGTTCCGCGCACA
TTTCCCCGAAAAGTGCCACCTGACGTCGACGGATCGGGAGATCTCCCGATCCCCTATGGTGCACTCTCAG
TACAATCTGCTCTGATGCCGCATAGTTAAGCCAGTATCTGCTCCCTGCTTGTGTGTTGGAGGTCGCTGAG
TAGTGCGCGAGCAAAATTTAAGCTACAACAAGGCAAGGCTTGACCGACAATTGCATGAAGAATCTGCTTA
GGGTTAGGCGTTTTGCGCTGCTTCGCGATGTACGGGCCAGATATACGCGTTGACATTGATTATTGACTAG
TTATTAATAGTAATCAATTACGGGGTCATTAGTTCATAGCCCATATATGGAGTTCCGCGTTACATAACTT
ACGGTAAATGGCCCGCCTGGCTGACCGCCCAACGACCCCCGCCCATTGACGTCAATAATGACGTATGTTC
CCATAGTAACGCCAATAGGGACTTTCCATTGACGTCAATGGGTGGAGTATTTACGGTAAACTGCCCACTT
GGCAGTACATCAAGTGTATCATATGCCAAGTACGCCCCCTATTGACGTCAATGACGGTAAATGGCCCGCC
TGGCATTATGCCCAGTACATGACCTTATGGGACTTTCCTACTTGGCAGTACATCTACGTATTAGTCATCG
CTATTACCATGGTGATGCGGTTTTGGCAGTACATCAATGGGCGTGGATAGCGGTTTGACTCACGGGGATT
TCCAAGTCTCCACCCCATTGACGTCAATGGGAGTTTGTTTTGGCACCAAAATCAACGGGACTTTCCAAAA
TGTCGTAACAACTCCGCCCCATTGACGCAAATGGGCGGTAGGCGTGTACGGTGGGAGGTCTATATAAGCA
GCGCGTTTTGCCTGTACTGGGTCTCTCTGGTTAGACCAGATCTGAGCCTGGGAGCTCTCTGGCTAACTAG
GGAACCCACTGCTTAAGCCTCAATAAAGCTTGCCTTGAGTGCTTCAAGTAGTGTGTGCCCGTCTGTTGTG
TGACTCTGGTAACTAGAGATCCCTCAGACCCTTTTAGTCAGTGTGGAAAATCTCTAGCAGTGGCGCCCGA
ACAGGGACTTGAAAGCGAAAGGGAAACCAGAGGAGCTCTCTCGACGCAGGACTCGGCTTGCTGAAGCGCG
CACGGCAAGAGGCGAGGGGCGGCGACTGGTGAGTACGCCAAAAATTTTGACTAGCGGAGGCTAGAAGGAG
AGAGATGGGTGCGAGAGCGTCAGTATTAAGCGGGGGAGAATTAGATCGCGATGGGAAAAAATTCGGTTAA
GGCCAGGGGGAAAGAAAAAATATAAATTAAAACATATAGTATGGGCAAGCAGGGAGCTAGAACGATTCGC
AGTTAATCCTGGCCTGTTAGAAACATCAGAAGGCTGTAGACAAATACTGGGACAGCTACAACCATCCCTT
CAGACAGGATCAGAAGAACTTAGATCATTATATAATACAGTAGCAACCCTCTATTGTGTGCATCAAAGGA
TAGAGATAAAAGACACCAAGGAAGCTTTAGACAAGATAGAGGAAGAGCAAAACAAAAGTAAGACCACCGC
ACAGCAAGCGGCCGCTGATCTTCAGACCTGGAGGAGGAGATATGAGGGACAATTGGAGAAGTGAATTATA
TAAATATAAAGTAGTAAAAATTGAACCATTAGGAGTAGCACCCACCAAGGCAAAGAGAAGAGTGGTGCAG
AGAGAAAAAAGAGCAGTGGGAATAGGAGCTTTGTTCCTTGGGTTCTTGGGAGCAGCAGGAAGCACTATGG
GCGCAGCGTCAATGACGCTGACGGTACAGGCCAGACAATTATTGTCTGGTATAGTGCAGCAGCAGAACAA
TTTGCTGAGGGCTATTGAGGCGCAACAGCATCTGTTGCAACTCACAGTCTGGGGCATCAAGCAGCTCCAG
GCAAGAATCCTGGCTGTGGAAAGATACCTAAAGGATCAACAGCTCCTGGGGATTTGGGGTTGCTCTGGAA
AACTCATTTGCACCACTGCTGTGCCTTGGAATGCTAGTTGGAGTAATAAATCTCTGGAACAGATTTGGAA
TCACACGACCTGGATGGAGTGGGACAGAGAAATTAACAATTACACAAGCTTAATACACTCCTTAATTGAA
GAATCGCAAAACCAGCAAGAAAAGAATGAACAAGAATTATTGGAATTAGATAAATGGGCAAGTTTGTGGA
ATTGGTTTAACATAACAAATTGGCTGTGGTATATAAAATTATTCATAATGATAGTAGGAGGCTTGGTAGG
TTTAAGAATAGTTTTTGCTGTACTTTCTATAGTGAATAGAGTTAGGCAGGGATATTCACCATTATCGTTT
CAGACCCACCTCCCAACCCCGAGGGGACCCGACAGGCCCGAAGGAATAGAAGAAGAAGGTGGAGAGAGAG
ACAGAGACAGATCCATTCGATTAGTGAACGGATCGGCACTGCGTGCGCCAATTCTGCAGACAAATGGCAG
TATTCATCCACAATTTTAAAAGAAAAGGGGGGATTGGGGGGTACAGTGCAGGGGAAAGAATAGTAGACAT
AATAGCAACAGACATACAAACTAAAGAATTACAAAAACAAATTACAAAAATTCAAAATTTTCGGGTTTAT
TACAGGGACAGCAGAGATCCAGTTTGGTTAATTAGCTAGCTAGGTCTTGAAAGGAGTGGGAATTGGCTCC
GGTGCCCGTCAGTGGGCAGAGCGCACATCGCCCACAGTCCCCGAGAAGTTGGGGGGAGGGGTCGGCAATT
GATCCGGTGCCTAGAGAAGGTGGCGCGGGGTAAACTGGGAAAGTGATGTCGTGTACTGGCTCCGCCTTTT
TCCCGAGGGTGGGGGAGAACCGTATATAAGTGCAGTAGTCGCCGTGAACGTTCTTTTTCGCAACGGGTTT
GCCGCCAGAACACAGGACCGGTTCTAGAGCGCTGCCACCATGGAGGACGCCAAAAACATCAAGAAAGGCC
CCGCCCCATTCTATCCCCTGGAAGATGGAACCGCCGGAGAGCAGCTGCATAAGGCCATGAAGAGATACGC
CCTGGTGCCTGGAACAATTGCCTTTACAGATGCCCATATCGAGGTGGACATCACCTACGCCGAGTACTTC
GAAATGTCCGTGCGGCTGGCCGAAGCCATGAAACGGTATGGGCTGAATACAAATCACAGAATCGTGGTGT
GCAGCGAAAACTCTCTGCAGTTCTTTATGCCCGTGCTGGGCGCCCTGTTTATCGGAGTGGCCGTGGCCCC
CGCCAACGACATTTATAATGAACGGGAACTGCTGAACAGCATGGGCATTAGCCAGCCTACCGTGGTGTTC
GTGTCCAAAAAGGGGCTGCAGAAAATTCTGAACGTGCAGAAAAAGCTGCCAATCATCCAGAAAATTATTA
TCATGGATTCTAAAACCGATTACCAGGGATTTCAGAGCATGTACACCTTCGTGACATCTCATCTGCCTCC
CGGCTTTAATGAATACGATTTTGTGCCAGAGTCCTTCGATAGGGACAAGACAATTGCCCTGATCATGAAC
TCCTCTGGATCTACCGGCCTGCCTAAAGGCGTGGCCCTGCCTCATAGAACCGCCTGCGTGAGATTCAGCC
ATGCCAGAGATCCTATTTTTGGCAATCAGATCATTCCCGATACCGCCATTCTGAGCGTGGTGCCATTCCA
TCACGGCTTTGGAATGTTTACCACACTGGGATATCTGATCTGTGGATTTCGGGTGGTGCTGATGTATAGA
TTTGAAGAAGAGCTGTTTCTGAGGAGCCTGCAGGATTACAAGATTCAGAGCGCCCTGCTGGTGCCAACCC
TGTTCTCCTTCTTCGCCAAAAGCACCCTGATTGACAAATACGATCTGTCTAATCTGCACGAAATTGCCTC
TGGCGGCGCCCCCCTGTCTAAGGAAGTGGGGGAAGCCGTGGCCAAGAGGTTCCATCTGCCAGGCATCAGG
CAGGGATATGGGCTGACCGAGACCACAAGCGCCATTCTGATTACACCCGAGGGGGATGATAAACCCGGCG
CCGTGGGCAAAGTGGTGCCATTTTTTGAAGCCAAGGTGGTGGATCTGGATACCGGGAAAACCCTGGGCGT
GAATCAGAGAGGCGAACTGTGTGTGAGAGGCCCTATGATTATGTCCGGCTATGTGAACAATCCCGAAGCC
ACCAACGCCCTGATTGACAAGGATGGATGGCTGCATTCTGGAGACATCGCCTACTGGGACGAGGACGAAC
ACTTCTTCATCGTGGACCGCCTGAAGTCTCTGATTAAGTACAAAGGCTATCAGGTGGCCCCCGCCGAACT
GGAATCCATCCTGCTGCAGCACCCCAACATCTTCGACGCCGGCGTGGCCGGCCTGCCCGACGATGACGCC
GGCGAACTGCCCGCCGCCGTGGTGGTGCTGGAGCACGGAAAGACCATGACCGAAAAAGAGATCGTGGATT
ACGTGGCCAGCCAGGTGACAACCGCCAAAAAGCTGCGCGGAGGAGTGGTGTTTGTGGACGAAGTGCCCAA
AGGCCTGACCGGAAAACTGGACGCCAGAAAAATCAGAGAGATCCTGATCAAGGCCAAGAAGGGCGGAAAG
ATCGCCGTGGGATCCGGCGCAACAAACTTCTCTCTGCTGAAACAAGCCGGAGATGTCGAAGAGAATCCTG
GACCGATGGCCAAGCTGACCAGCGCCGTGCCCGTGCTGACCGCCCGCGACGTGGCCGGAGCCGTGGAGTT
CTGGACCGACCGGCTGGGGTTCAGCCGGGACTTCGTGGAGGACGACTTCGCCGGCGTGGTGCGGGACGAC
GTGACCCTGTTCATCAGCGCCGTGCAGGACCAGGTGGTGCCCGACAACACCCTGGCCTGGGTGTGGGTGC
GCGGCCTGGACGAGCTGTACGCCGAGTGGAGCGAGGTGGTGTCCACCAACTTCCGGGACGCCTCCGGGCC
CGCCATGACCGAGATCGGCGAGCAGCCCTGGGGGCGGGAGTTCGCCCTGCGCGACCCCGCCGGCAACTGC
GTGCACTTCGTGGCCGAGGAGCAGGACTG
